Addgene plasmid #29607: 426Gal-FUS-368-526aa-YFP
Depositing lab: Aaron Gitler. Depositing organization: University of Pennsylvania. Publication: Molecular determinants and genetic modifiers of aggregation and toxicity for the ALS disease protein FUS/TLS. Sun Z, Diaz Z, Fang X, Hart MP, Chesi A, Shorter J, Gitler AD. PLoS Biol. 2011 Apr;9(4):e1000614. doi: 10.1371/journal.pbio.1000614. Epub 2011 Apr 26. PubMed 21541367.
Backbone
  Vector backbone: pAG426Gal-ccdB-EYFP
  Backbone manufacturer: Susan Lindquist (Addgene plasmid # 14227)
  Backbone size w/o insert (bp): 8126
  Vector type: Yeast Expression
  Selectable markers: URA3
Growth in bacteria
  Bacterial resistance: Ampicillin, 100 μg/mL
  Growth temperature: 37°C
  Growth strain: ccdB Survival
  Growth instructions: ccdB Survival
  Copy number: High Copy
Gene/Insert
  Gene/Insert name: FUS-368-526aa (alt names: TLS; fused in sarcoma; translocated in liposarcoma)
  Species: H. sapiens (human)
  Insert size (bp): 477
  Mutation: Contains FUS aa# 368-526
  Entrez Gene: FUS (a.k.a. ALS6, ETM4, FUS1, HNRNPP2, POMP75, TLS, altFUS)
  Tag / fusion protein: YFP (C terminal on insert)
  Cloning method: Restriction Enzyme
  Sequencing primers: 5′ n/a
Terms and licenses: Academic/Nonprofit Terms; Industry Terms: Not Available to Industry
How to cite: 426Gal-FUS-368-526aa-YFP was a gift from Aaron Gitler (Addgene plasmid # 29607 ; http://n2t.net/addgene:29607 ; RRID:Addgene_29607)
