[The description below was written by a language model from this plasmid's Addgene catalogue record.]
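Description:
426Gal-FUS-368-526aa-YFP is a yeast expression plasmid built on the pAG426Gal-ccdB-EYFP backbone, a member of the Gateway-compatible pAG yeast vector series. The "426" designation conventionally indicates a 2μ-based, high-copy episomal plasmid, and the record lists URA3 as the yeast selectable marker, so transformants are maintained by uracil prototrophy in ura3 strains. In bacteria the plasmid is selected with ampicillin and is listed as high copy. No feature table is provided, so the origins of replication and terminator elements are not documented directly. The record also lists restriction enzyme cloning and a ccdB-tolerant growth strain, details that sit somewhat oddly with a backbone whose ccdB cassette would normally be replaced by the insert; the record does not clarify this.

The payload is a 477 bp fragment of human FUS (also called TLS, fused in sarcoma/translocated in liposarcoma) encoding amino acids 368–526, the C-terminal portion of the protein, fused at its C terminus to YFP. As the name and backbone imply, expression is driven by a galactose-inducible GAL promoter, which lets the fusion be kept off in glucose and switched on by shifting cells to galactose.

The associated publication examines the molecular determinants and genetic modifiers of aggregation and toxicity of the ALS-linked protein FUS/TLS. This construct fits that work as one of a set of truncation constructs, in which the YFP tag allows localization and inclusion formation to be visualized by fluorescence microscopy. Inducible high-copy expression permits toxicity to be scored by growth, helping to define which regions of FUS are needed for aggregation and toxicity in yeast.
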