>Addgene plasmid #29607 | 426Gal-FUS-368-526aa-YFP | addgene partial sequence | sequence record 35048 | 29607 with EGFP-N
GCTCCTCGCCCTTGCTCACCATTAAGCTTGATATCGAATTCCTGCAGCCCATCACCACTTTGTACAAGAA
AGCTGGGTCATACGGCCTCTCCCTGCGATCCTGTCTGTGCTCACCCCTGGAATCCATCTTGCCAGGGCCA
AAGCCACCTCTGTCCCCACCACCCCGGCCCCCTCGGAAGCCTCCACGGTCCCCGCCGCGGCCCCGGTAGC
CGCCTCGATCATAGCCTCCTCTGCCACCACGACGATCATCCCCGTAGTTACCCCCCATGTGAGAGCCACC
TGGTCCCCCTCCTGGGCCATCTGGTTTAGGGGCCTTACACTGGTTGCATTCATTCCTCCAAGAGAAGTTC
ATATTCTCACAGGTGGGATTAGGACACTTCCAGTCACCAGCTCGCTGCTGTCCTCCACCGCCACCACCTC
CACTGGGAAATCCTCCTCGGCCACCACCACCACTGCCACCACCTCCATAGCCTCCACGGCCCATGGGTCC
TCCTCGCCCTCGGCCTCCACGACCATTGCCACCACCCCGATTAAAGTCTGCCCGGCGAGTAGCAAACATT
TTGTTATCTCCTTCGAAGCCTGCTTTTTTGTACAAACTTGTGATGGGGGATCCACTAGTTCTAGAATCCG
GGGTTTTTTCTCCTTGACGTTAAAGTATAGAGGTATATTAACAATTTTTTGTTGATACTTTTATTACATT
TGAATAAGAAGTAATACAAACCGAAAATGTTGAAAGTATTAGTTAAAGTGGTTATGCAGTTTTTGCATTT
ATATATCTGTTAATAGATCAAAAATCATCGCTTCGCTGATTAATTACCCCAGAAATAAGGCTAAAAAACT
AATCGCATTATCATCCTATGGTT
